>Addgene plasmid #17048 | ZE14 pCS2P+ wnt8 ORF1 | addgene partial sequence | sequence record 22859 | SP6 5'-ATTTAGGTGACACTATAG-3'
AATGAACCCTTGCCAGATTTTTGCGTCGTTGGTTATGTCTATATGCTGTCACATACTGTCGTCAACAGCA
TGGTCTGTGAATAACTTCCTGATGACAGGACCAAAGGCTTATCTCGCATACACCAGCAGTGTACAAGCTG
GGGCTCAGAGTGGTATAGAAGAGTGCAAGCATCAGTTCGCATGGGACAGGTGGAACTGCCCGGAAAGCGC
ACTGCAGTTATCGACGCATAAAGGCCTGCGGAGTGCCACCAGAGAGACCGCCTTTGTGCATGCTATAAGT
GCTGCTGGAGTTATGTACACTTTGACGAAAAACTGCAGCATGGGGGACTTCGAAAACTGTGGCTGTGACG
ACTCCAAGATCGGAAAAATGGGTGGTCGTGGTTGGGTTTGGGGAGGTTGCAGTGACAATGTTAACTTTGG
AGACAGAATTGCTAAACTATTTGTAGACGCGCTGGAAAATGGTCACGACTCTCGCGCCGCGGTCAACCTG
CATAACAACGAAGCTGGTCGACTTGCTGTTAAAGCAACGCTCAAAAGGACCTGTAAGTGTCATGGTTTGT
CTGGAAGCTGTAGTATTCAGACATGCTGGATGCAGCTTGCTGATTTCAGAGATATCGGCTCCTACCTAAA
AATCAAGCATGATCAAGCACGGAAGTTGGAGATGGATAAAATTCGGATGAGGGCAGGCAATAGCGCGGAC
AACCGTGGCGCAATAGCGGACACGTTCAGCGCAGTTGCGCGCACAGAACTCATTTTTATG
