[The description below was written by a language model from this plasmid's Addgene catalogue record.]
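Description:
ZE14 pCS2P+ wnt8 ORF1 carries the first open reading frame of zebrafish (Danio rerio) wnt8, corresponding to the wnt8a gene, in pCS2P+, a modified version of the pCS2+ expression vector with a backbone of about 4.1 kb. The plasmid is propagated in E. coli under ampicillin selection; its copy number is not recorded. According to the depositor's notes, ORF1 was amplified from a full-length wnt8 cDNA clone and ligated into the backbone between BamHI and StuI sites. The "ORF1" designation indicates that only one coding region of the cDNA was subcloned, allowing that single Wnt8 protein product to be expressed on its own.

The record has no feature table, so the individual regulatory elements of this modified backbone are not itemised. It does show that an SP6 promoter lies upstream of the insert and a T7 promoter site lies on the 3′ side, since these are the listed sequencing primer sites and the depositor describes making sense RNA with SP6 polymerase after linearising the plasmid downstream of the insert. pCS2+-family vectors generally also carry a CMV-derived promoter and an SV40 polyadenylation signal for direct expression in vertebrate cells, but how the "P" modification differs from the parent is not stated. No epitope tag or reporter is recorded. The main documented use is as a template for in vitro synthesis of wnt8 mRNA, the kind of reagent typically injected into zebrafish or Xenopus embryos for gain-of-function studies of Wnt signalling and early patterning.
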