Addgene plasmid #17048: ZE14 pCS2P+ wnt8 ORF1
Depositing lab: Randall Moon. Depositing organization: University of Washington.
Backbone
  Vector backbone: pCS2P+ (modified pCS2+)
  Backbone size w/o insert (bp): 4100
Growth in bacteria
  Bacterial resistance: Ampicillin, 100 μg/mL
  Growth temperature: 37°C
  Growth strain: DH5alpha
  Copy number: Unknown
Gene/Insert
  Gene/Insert name: wnt8
  Species: D. rerio (zebrafish)
  Entrez Gene: wnt8a (a.k.a. wnt-8, wnt8, wnt8.1, wu:fa20e02, wu:fe05d07)
  Cloning method: Restriction Enzyme
  Sequencing primers: 5′ SP6; 3′ T7
Terms and licenses: Academic/Nonprofit Terms; Industry Terms: Not Available to Industry
Depositor comments: ORF1 amplified from pBand 3-5 (full length cDNA clone) ligated into BamHI-StuI cut CS2P+. For Sense RNA: cut with Asp718 I and transcribe with SP6 polymerase. Plasmid History: Species of Sequence Origin: Zebrafish.
How to cite: ZE14 pCS2P+ wnt8 ORF1 was a gift from Randall Moon (Addgene plasmid # 17048 ; http://n2t.net/addgene:17048 ; RRID:Addgene_17048)
